LOCUS       Exported 5671 bp ds-DNA circular SYN 29-OCT-2021
DEFINITION  Constitutively active, nuclear localized Rac1.
ACCESSION   .
VERSION     .
KEYWORDS    H2A-mTurquoise-RAC1-G12V-deltaCAAX
SOURCE      synthetic DNA construct
  ORGANISM  synthetic DNA construct
REFERENCE   1 (bases 1 to 5671)
  AUTHORS   Mahlandt EK, Arts JJG, van der Meer WJ, van der Linden FH, Tol S,
            van Buul JD, Gadella TWJ, Goedhart J
  TITLE     Visualizing endogenous Rho activity with an improved
            localization-based, genetically encoded biosensor.
  JOURNAL   J Cell Sci. 2021 Aug 6. pii: 271216. doi: 10.1242/jcs.258823.
  PUBMED    34357388
REFERENCE   2 (bases 1 to 5671)
  AUTHORS   .
  TITLE     Direct Submission
  JOURNAL   Exported Oct 29, 2021 from SnapGene Server 1.1.58
            http://www.snapgene.com
FEATURES             Location/Qualifiers
     source          1..5671
                     /organism="synthetic DNA construct"
                     /mol_type="other DNA"
     regulatory      413..422
                     /regulatory_class="other"
                     /note="vertebrate consensus sequence for strong initiation
                     of translation (Kozak, 1987)"
     CDS             419..1135
                     /codon_start=1
                     /product="enhanced monomeric variant of CFP (Goedhart et
                     al., 2010)"
                     /label=mTurquoise
                     /note="mammalian codon-optimized"
                     /translation="MVSKGEELFTGVVPILVELDGDVNGHKFSVSGEGEGDATYGKLTL
                     KFICTTGKLPVPWPTLVTTLSWGVQCFARYPDHMKQHDFFKSAMPEGYVQERTIFFKDD
                     GNYKTRAEVKFEGDTLVNRIELKGIDFKEDGNILGHKLEYNYISDNVYITADKQKNGIK
                     ANFKIRHNIEDGGVQLADHYQQNTPIGDGPVLLPDNHYLSTQSKLSKDPNEKRDHMVLL
                     EFVTAAGITLGMDELYK"
     primer_bind     complement(464..485)
                     /label=EGFP-N
                     /note="EGFP, reverse primer"
     primer_bind     complement(725..744)
                     /label=EXFP-R
                     /note="For distinguishing EGFP variants, reverse primer"
     primer_bind     1072..1093
                     /label=EGFP-C
                     /note="EGFP, forward primer"
     polyA_signal    1830..1951
                     /label=SV40 poly(A) signal
                     /note="SV40 polyadenylation signal"
     primer_bind     complement(1867..1886)
                     /label=SV40pA-R
                     /note="SV40 polyA, reverse primer"
     primer_bind     1921..1940
                     /label=EBV-rev
                     /note="SV40 polyA terminator, reverse primer"
     rep_origin      complement(1958..2413)
                     /direction=LEFT
                     /label=f1 ori
                     /note="f1 bacteriophage origin of replication; arrow
                     indicates direction of (+) strand synthesis"
     primer_bind     complement(2095..2116)
                     /label=F1ori-F
                     /note="F1 origin, forward primer"
     primer_bind     2307..2326
                     /label=F1ori-R
                     /note="F1 origin, reverse primer"
     promoter        2440..2544
                     /gene="bla"
                     /label=AmpR promoter
     promoter        2546..2903
                     /label=SV40 promoter
                     /note="SV40 enhancer and early promoter"
     primer_bind     complement(2569..2589)
                     /label=pBABE 3'
                     /note="SV40 enhancer, reverse primer for pBABE vectors"
     rep_origin      2754..2889
                     /label=SV40 ori
                     /note="SV40 origin of replication"
     primer_bind     2816..2835
                     /label=SV40pro-F
                     /note="SV40 promoter/origin, forward primer"
     CDS             2938..3732
                     /codon_start=1
                     /gene="aph(3')-II (or nptII)"
                     /product="aminoglycoside phosphotransferase from Tn5"
                     /label=NeoR/KanR
                     /note="confers resistance to neomycin, kanamycin, and G418
                     (Geneticin(R))"
                     /translation="MIEQDGLHAGSPAAWVERLFGYDWAQQTIGCSDAAVFRLSAQGRP
                     VLFVKTDLSGALNELQDEAARLSWLATTGVPCAAVLDVVTEAGRDWLLLGEVPGQDLLS
                     SHLAPAEKVSIMADAMRRLHTLDPATCPFDHQAKHRIERARTRMEAGLVDQDDLDEEHQ
                     GLAPAELFARLKASMPDGEDLVVTHGDACLPNIMVENGRFSGFIDCGRLGVADRYQDIA
                     LATRDIAEELGGEWADRFLVLYGIAAPDSQRIAFYRLLDEFF"
     primer_bind     complement(2992..3011)
                     /label=Neo-R
                     /note="Neomycin resistance gene, reverse primer"
     primer_bind     3602..3621
                     /label=Neo-F
                     /note="Neomycin resistance gene, forward primer"
     primer_bind     complement(3920..3939)
                     /label=TK-pA-R
                     /note="Thymidine kinase polyA, reverse primer"
     polyA_signal    3964..4011
                     /label=HSV TK poly(A) signal
                     /note="herpes simplex virus thymidine kinase
                     polyadenylation signal (Cole and Stacy, 1985)"
     rep_origin      4340..4928
                     /direction=RIGHT
                     /label=ori
                     /note="high-copy-number ColE1/pMB1/pBR322/pUC origin of
                     replication"
     primer_bind     4829..4848
                     /label=pBR322ori-F
                     /note="pBR322 origin, forward primer"
     enhancer        5103..5406
                     /label=CMV enhancer
                     /note="human cytomegalovirus immediate early enhancer"
     promoter        5407..5610
                     /label=CMV promoter
                     /note="human cytomegalovirus (CMV) immediate early
                     promoter"
     primer_bind     5561..5581
                     /label=CMV-F
                     /note="Human CMV immediate early promoter, forward primer"
ORIGIN
        1 aattctgatg nnnnnnnnnn nnnnnnnnnn nnnnnnnnnn nnnnnnnnnn nnnnnnnnnn
       61 nnnnnnnnnn nnnnnnnnnn nnnnnnnnnn nnnnnnnnnn nnnnnnnnnn nnnnnnnnnn
      121 nnnnnnnnnn nnnnnnnnnn nnnnnnnnnn nnnnnnnnnn nnnnnnnnnn nnnnnnnnnn
      181 nnnnnnnnnn nnnnnnnnnn nnnnnnnnnn nnnnnnnnnn nnnnnnnnnn nnnnnnnnnn
      241 nnnnnnnnnn nnnnnnnnnn nnnnnnnnnn nnnnnnnnnn nnnnnnnnnn nnnnnnnnnn
      301 nnnnnnnnnn nnnnnnnnnn nnnnnnnnnn nnnnnnnnnn nnnnnnnnnn nnnnnnnnnn
      361 nnnnnnnnnn nnnnnnnnnn nnnnnnnnnn nnnnnnncgg gatccaccgg tcgccaccat
      421 ggtgagcaag ggcgaggagc tgttcaccgg ggtggtgccc atcctggtcg agctggacgg
      481 cgacgtaaac ggccacaagt tcagcgtgtc cggcgagggc gagggcgatg ccacctacgg
      541 caagctgacc ctgaagttca tctgcaccac cggcaagctg cccgtgccct ggcccaccct
      601 cgtgaccacc ctgtcctggg gcgtgcagtg cttcgcccgc taccccgacc acatgaagca
      661 gcacgacttc ttcaagtccg ccatgcccga aggctacgtc caggagcgca ccatcttctt
      721 caaggacgac ggcaactaca agacccgcgc cgaggtgaag ttcgagggcg acaccctggt
      781 gaaccgcatc gagctgaagg gcatcgactt caaggaggac ggcaacatcc tggggcacaa
      841 gctggagtac aactacatca gcgacaacgt ctatatcacc gccgacaagc agaagaacgg
      901 catcaaggcc aacttcaaga tccgccacaa catcgaggac ggcggcgtgc agctcgccga
      961 ccactaccag cagaacaccc ccatcggcga cggccccgtg ctgctgcccg acaaccacta
     1021 cctgagcacc cagtccaagc tgagcaaaga ccccaacgag aagcgcgatc acatggtcct
     1081 gctggagttc gtgaccgccg ccgggatcac tctcggcatg gacgagctgt acaagtccat
     1141 gcaggccatc aagtgtgtgg tggtgggaga cgtagctgta ggtaaaactt gcctactgat
     1201 cagttacaca accaatgcat ttcctggaga atatatccct actgtctttg acaattattc
     1261 tgccaatgtt atggtagatg gaaaaccggt gaatctgggc ttatgggata cagctggaca
     1321 agaagattat gacagattac gccccctatc ctatccgcaa acagatgtgt tcttaatttg
     1381 cttttccctt gtgagtcctg catcatttga aaatgtccgt gcaaagtggt atcctgaggt
     1441 gcggcaccac tgtcccaaca ctcccatcat cctagtggga actaaacttg atcttaggga
     1501 tgataaagac acgatcgaga aactgaagga gaagaagctg actcccatca cctatccgca
     1561 gggtctagcc atggctaagg agattggtgc tgtaaaatac ctggagtgct cggcgctcac
     1621 acagcgaggc ctcaagacag tgtttgacga agcgatccga gcagtcctct gcccgcctcc
     1681 cgtgaagaag aggaagagaa aaagctaagc ggccgcgact ctagatcata atcagccata
     1741 ccacatttgt agaggtttta cttgctttaa aaaacctccc acacctcccc ctgaacctga
     1801 aacataaaat gaatgcaatt gttgttgtta acttgtttat tgcagcttat aatggttaca
     1861 aataaagcaa tagcatcaca aatttcacaa ataaagcatt tttttcactg cattctagtt
     1921 gtggtttgtc caaactcatc aatgtatctt aaggcgtaaa ttgtaagcgt taatattttg
     1981 ttaaaattcg cgttaaattt ttgttaaatc agctcatttt ttaaccaata ggccgaaatc
     2041 ggcaaaatcc cttataaatc aaaagaatag accgagatag ggttgagtgt tgttccagtt
     2101 tggaacaaga gtccactatt aaagaacgtg gactccaacg tcaaaggnnn nnnnnnnnnn
     2161 nnnnnnnnnn nnnnnnnnnn nnnnnnnnnn nnnnnntnnn nnnnnnnnnn nnnnnnnnnn
     2221 nnnnnnnnnn nnnnnnnnnn nnnnnnnnnn nnnnnnnnnn nnnnnnnnnn nnnnnnnnnn
     2281 nnnnnnnngn nnnnnnnnnn nnnnnnnnnn nnnnnnnnnn nnnnnnnnnn nnnnnnnnnn
     2341 nnnnnnnnnn nnnnnnnnnn nnnnnnnnnn nnnnnnnnnn nnnnnnnnnn nnnnnnnnnn
     2401 nnnnnnnnnn nnncaggtgg cacttttcgg ggaaatgtgc gcggaacccc tatttgttta
     2461 tttttctaaa tacattcaaa tatgtatccg ctcatgagac aataaccctg ataaatgctt
     2521 caataatatt gaaaaaggaa gagtcctgag gcggaaagaa ccagctgtgg aatgtgtgtc
     2581 agttagggtg tggaaagtcc ccaggctccc cagcaggcag aagtatgcaa agcatgcatc
     2641 tcaattagtc agcaaccagg tgtggaaagt ccccaggctc cccagcaggc agaagtatgc
     2701 aaagcatgca tctcaattag tcagcaacca tagtcccgcc cctaactccg cccatcccgc
     2761 ccctaactcc gcccagttcc gcccattctc cgccccatgg ctgactaatt ttttttattt
     2821 atgcagaggc cgaggccgcc tcggcctctg agctattcca gaagtagtga ggaggctttt
     2881 ttggaggcct aggcttttgc aaagatcgat caagagacag gatgaggatc gtttcgcatg
     2941 attgaacaag atggattgca cgcaggttct ccggccgctt gggtggagag gctattcggc
     3001 tatgactggg cacaacagac aatcggctgc tctgatgccg ccgtgttccg gctgtcagcg
     3061 caggggcgcc cggttctttt tgtcaagacc gacctgtccg gtgccctgaa tgaactgcaa
     3121 gacgaggcag cgcggctatc gtggctggcc acgacgggcg ttccttgcgc agctgtgctc
     3181 gacgttgtca ctgaagcggg aagggactgg ctgctattgg gcgaagtgcc ggggcaggat
     3241 ctcctgtcat ctcaccttgc tcctgccgag aaagtatcca tcatggctga tgcaatgcgg
     3301 cggctgcata cgcttgatcc ggctacctgc ccattcgacc accaagcgaa acatcgcatc
     3361 gagcgagcac gtactcggat ggaagccggt cttgtcgatc aggatgatct ggacgaagag
     3421 catcaggggc tcgcgccagc cgaactgttc gccaggctca aggcgagcat gcccgacggc
     3481 gaggatctcg tcgtgaccca tggcgatgcc tgcttgccga atatcatggt ggaaaatggc
     3541 cgcttttctg gattcatcga ctgtggccgg ctgggtgtgg cggaccgcta tcaggacata
     3601 gcgttggcta cccgtgatat tgctgaagag cttggcggcg aatgggctga ccgcttcctc
     3661 gtgctttacg gtatcgccgc tcccgattcg cagcgcatcg ccttctatcg ccttcttgac
     3721 gagttcttct gagcgggact ctggggttcg aaatgaccga ccaagcgacg cccaacctgc
     3781 catcacgaga tttcgattcc accgccgcct tctatgaaag gttgggcttc ggaatcgttt
     3841 tccgggacgc cggctggatg atcctccagc gcggggatct catgctggag ttcttcgccc
     3901 accctagggg gaggctaact gaaacacgga aggagacaat accggaagga acccgcgcta
     3961 tgacggcaat aaaaagacag aataaaacgc acggtgttgg gtcgtttgtt cataaacgcg
     4021 gggttcggtc ccagggctgg cactctgtcg ataccccacc gagaccccat tggggccaat
     4081 acgcccgcgt ttcttccttt tccccacccc accccccaag ttcgggtgaa ggcccagggc
     4141 tcgcagccaa cgtcggggcg gcaggccctg ccatagcctc aggttactca tatatacttt
     4201 agattgattt aaaacttcat ttttaattta aaaggatcta ggtgaagatc ctttttgata
     4261 atctcatgac caaaatccct taacgtgagt tttcgttcca ctgagcgtca gaccccgtag
     4321 aaaagatcaa aggatcttct tgagatcctt tttttctgcg cgtaatctgc tgcttgcaaa
     4381 caaaaaaacc accgctacca gcggtggttt gtttgccgga tcaagagcta ccaactcttt
     4441 ttccgaaggt aactggcttc agcagagcgc agataccaaa tactgttctt ctagtgtagc
     4501 cgtagttagg ccaccacttc aagaactctg tagcaccgcc tacatacctc gctctgctaa
     4561 tcctgttacc agtggctgct gccagtggcg ataagtcgtg tcttaccggg ttggactcaa
     4621 gacgatagtt accggataag gcgcagcggt cgggctgaac ggggggttcg tgcacacagc
     4681 ccagcttgga gcgaacgacc tacaccgaac tgagatacct acagcgtgag ctatgagaaa
     4741 gcgccacgct tcccgaaggg agaaaggcgg acaggtatcc ggtaagcggc agggtcggaa
     4801 caggagagcg cacgagggag cttccagggg gaaacgcctg gtatctttat agtcctgtcg
     4861 ggtttcgcca cctctgactt gagcgtcgat ttttgtgatg ctcgtcaggg gggcggagcc
     4921 tatggaaaaa cgccagcaac gcggcctttt tacggttcct ggccttttgc tggccttttg
     4981 ctcacatgtt ctttcctgcg ttatcccctg attctgtgga taaccgtatt accgccatgc
     5041 attagttatt aatagtaatc aattacgggg tcattagttc atagcccata tatggagttc
     5101 cgcgttacat aacttacggt aaatggcccg cctggctgac cgcccaacga cccccgccca
     5161 ttgacgtcaa taatgacgta tgttcccata gtaacgccaa tagggacttt ccattgacgt
     5221 caatgggtgg agtatttacg gtaaactgcc cacttggcag tacatcaagt gtatcatatg
     5281 ccaagtacgc cccctattga cgtcaatgac ggtaaatggc ccgcctggca ttatgcccag
     5341 tacatgacct tatgggactt tcctacttgg cagtacatct acgtattagt catcgctatt
     5401 accatggtga tgcggttttg gcagtacatc aatgggcgtg gatagcggtt tgactcacgg
     5461 ggatttccaa gtctccaccc cattgacgtc aatgggagtt tgttttggca ccaaaatcaa
     5521 cgggactttc caaaatgtcg taacaactcc gccccattga cgcaaatggg cggtaggcgt
     5581 gtacggtggg aggtctatat aagcagagct ggtttagtga accgtcagat ccgctagcgc
     5641 taccggactc agatctcgag ctcaagcttc g
//
